>Addgene plasmid #127756 | pEYmRD3A | addgene full sequence | sequence record 250544 | Addgene NGS Result
GGCCTTTTGCTCACATGTTCTTTCCTGCGTTATCCTGTGGTTTTGTAAGGGGGTAACAGAAAAGCCCGCC
TTTCGGCGGGCTTTGTGGCGCCCGAACAGGGACTTGAACCCTGGACCCGCGGCCGGACGCGACTAGTTAC
GGAGCTCACACTCTACTCAACAAGCTGCACTGCCGAAGCAGCCACACCTGGACCCGTCCTTCACCATTTC
ATTCAGTTGCGTCCGGCCGCTGCTCTACCGACTGAGCTATCCGGGCTGTGCTCAGTATCTTGTTATCCGC
TCACAATGTCAATTGTTATCCGCTCACAATTGTATGGGTGTATGAGTGTTAGGATAAGGTTGGTGATGAT
AAGATATTTGGGTAATAGAAGTGAAAGATTAGGGTATTTAAGAGTTATTTAGTATTTTAAGGAGGAAAGG
AGGAAGAGTAAGTTTTTAATATGTGAAAGAATTTGAGGGAGATAGAGGGGAATAGGTGATGATAGAGAGG
TGTGGTTAATGATGGAAGAAGTTAGATTAGTTTGGAATGTATGAGTTAGGTTGGATTTGATGGGAAGTAT
TGAGATGGGGTTTAAGTGTAGGGTAATAATGATATATAATTAGATTGATGTTAAGAGGAATGGGTAGGTA
TTGAGTTATGTATAATGGATTAAGGTGAAGATCCCTATCAGTGATAGAGATTGACATCCCTATCAGTGAT
AGAGATACTGAGCACGGATCCCGACTTTAAGAAGGAGATATACATATGGCGAGTAGCGAAGACGTTATCA
AAGAGTTCATGCGTTTCAAAGTTCGTATGGAAGGTTCCGTTAACGGTCACGAGTTCGAAATCGAAGGTGA
AGGTGAAGGTCGTCCGTACGAAGGTACCCAGACCGCTAAACTGAAAGTTACCAAAGGTGGTCCGCTGCCG
TTCGCTTGGGACATCCTGTCCCCGCAGTTCCAGTACGGTTCCAAAGCTTACGTTAAACACCCGGCTGACA
TCCCGGACTACCTGAAACTGTCCTTCCCGGAAGGTTTCAAATGGGAACGTGTTATGAACTTCGAAGACGG
TGGTGTTGTTACCGTTACCCAGGACTCCTCCCTGCAAGACGGTGAGTTCATCTACAAAGTTAAACTGCGT
GGTACCAACTTCCCGTCCGACGGTCCGGTTATGCAGAAAAAAACCATGGGTTGGGAAGCTTCCACCGAAC
GTATGTACCCGGAAGACGGTGCTCTGAAAGGTGAAATCAAAATGCGTCTGAAACTGAAAGACGGTGGTCA
CTACGACGCTGAAGTTAAAACCACCTACATGGCTAAAAAACCGGTTCAGCTGCCGGGTGCTTACAAAACC
GACATCAAACTGGACATCACCTCCCACAACGAAGACTACACCATCGTTGAACAGTACGAACGTGCTGAAG
GTCGTCACTCCACCGGTGCTTAAGCCAGGTAACGAATGGATCCCAAAGCCCGCCGAAAGGCGGGCTTTTC
TGTCATCCCTAAACACACTAATTGGTCAGAGGATTCGCCAGAATTCTTGAAGACGAAAGGGCCTCGTGAT
ACGCCTATTTTTATAGGTTAATGTCATGATAATAATGGTTTCTTAGACGTCAGGTGGCACTTTTCGGGGA
AATGTGCGCGGAACCCCTATTTGTTTATTTTTCTAAATACATTCAAATATGTATCCGCTCATGAGACAAT
AACCCTGATAAATGCTTCAATAATATTGAAAAAGGAAGAGTATGAGTATTCAACATTTCCGTGTCGCCCT
TATTCCCTTTTTTGCGGCATTTTGCCTTCCTGTTTTTGCTCACCCAGAAACGCTGGTGAAAGTAAAAGAT
GCTGAAGATCAGTTGGGTGCACGAGTGGGTTACATCGAACTGGATCTCAACAGCGGTAAGATCCTTGAGA
GTTTTCGCCCCGAAGAACGTTTTCCAATGATGAGCACTTTTAAAGTTCTGCTATGTGGCGCGGTATTATC
CCGTGTTGACGCCGGGCAAGAGCAACTCGGTCGCCGCATACACTATTCTCAGAATGACTTGGTTGAGTAC
TCACCAGTCACAGAAAAGCATCTTACGGATGGCATGACAGTAAGAGAATTATGCAGTGCTGCCATAACCA
TGAGTGATAACACTGCGGCCAACTTACTTCTGACAACGATCGGAGGACCGAAGGAGCTAACCGCTTTTTT
GCACAACATGGGGGATCATGTAACTCGCCTTGATCGTTGGGAACCGGAGCTGAATGAAGCCATACCAAAC
GACGAGCGTGACACCACGATGCCTGTAGCAATGGCAACAACGTTGCGCAAACTATTAACTGGCGAACTAC
TTACTCTAGCTTCCCGGCAACAATTAATAGACTGGATGGAGGCGGATAAAGTTGCAGGACCACTTCTGCG
CTCGGCCCTTCCGGCTGGCTGGTTTATTGCTGATAAATCTGGAGCCGGTGAGCGTGGGTCTCGCGGTATC
ATTGCAGCACTGGGGCCAGATGGTAAGCCCTCCCGTATCGTAGTTATCTACACGACGGGGAGTCAGGCAA
CTATGGATGAACGAAATAGACAGATCGCTGAGATAGGTGCCTCACTGATTAAGCATTGGTAACTGTCAGA
CCAAGTTTACTCATATATACTTTAGATTGATTTAAAACTTCATTTTTAATTTAAAAGGATCTAGGTGAAG
ATCCTTTTTGATAATCTCATGACCAAAATCCCTTAACGTGAGTTTTCGTTCCACTGAGCGTCAGACCCCG
TAGAAAAGATCAAAGGATCTTCTTGAGATCCTTTTTTTCTGCGCGTAATCTGCTGCTTGCAAACAAAAAA
ACCACCGCTACCAGCGGTGGTTTGTTTGCCGGATCAAGAGCTACCAACTCTTTTTCCGAAGGTAACTGGC
TTCAGCAGAGCGCAGATACCAAATACTGTTCTTCTAGTGTAGCCGTAGTTAGGCCACCACTTCAAGAACT
CTGTAGCACCGCCTACATACCTCGCTCTGCTAATCCTGTTACCAGTGGCTGCTGCCAGTGGCGATAAGTC
GTGTCTTACCGGGTTGGACTCAAGACGATAGTTACCGGATAAGGCGCAGCGGTCTGGCTGAACGGGGGGT
TCGTGCACACAGCCCAGCTTGGAGCGAACGACCTACACCGAACTGAGATACCTACAGCGTGAGCTATGAG
AAAGCGCCACGCTTCCCGAAGGGAGAAAGGCGGACAGGTATCCGGTAAGCGGCAGGGTCGGAACAGGAGA
GCGCACGAGGGAGCTTCCAGGGGGAAACGCCTGGTATCTTTATAGTCCTGTCGGGTTTCGCCACCTCTGA
CTTGAGCGTCGATTTTTGTGATGCTCGTCAGGGGGGCGGAGCCTATGGAAAAACGCCAGCAACGCGGCCT
TTTTACGGTTCCTGGCCTTTTGCT
Features (pLannotate 1.2.2; 7 found; start..end, strand, type, name):
    270..286     -  protein_bind   lac operator: The lac repressor binds to the lac operator to inhibit transcription in E. coli. This inhibition can be relieved by adding lactose or isopropyl-β-D-thiogalactopyranoside (IPTG). lac repressor encoded by lacI
    293..309     -  protein_bind   lac operator: The lac repressor binds to the lac operator to inhibit transcription in E. coli. This inhibition can be relieved by adding lactose or isopropyl-β-D-thiogalactopyranoside (IPTG). lac repressor encoded by lacI
    662..715     +  promoter       PLtetO-1 promoter (fragment): modified phage lambda PL promoter with tet operator sites (Lutz and Bujard, 1997)
    746..1423    +  CDS            mRFP1: monomeric derivative of DsRed (Campbell et al., 2002)
   1617..1721    +  promoter       AmpR promoter: bla
   1722..2582    +  CDS            AmpR: β-lactamase; bla; confers resistance to ampicillin, carbenicillin, and related antibiotics
   2753..3341    +  rep_origin     ori: high-copy-number ColE1/pMB1/pBR322/pUC origin of replication
