[The description below was written by a language model from this plasmid's Addgene catalogue record and pLannotate feature annotations shown in this document.]
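Description:
pEYmRD3A is a small (about 3.4 kb) bacterial expression plasmid built on the pBEST backbone for synthetic-biology studies in E. coli. It was assembled by Golden Gate cloning. It replicates from a high-copy ColE1/pUC-type origin and is selected with ampicillin through a β-lactamase gene driven by its native bla promoter.

The payload is a two-gene synthetic reporter pair, described in the record as mSpinach and RFP in divergent orientation, meaning the two transcription units point away from each other. The annotated features fit this layout. On the forward strand, a PLtetO-1 promoter fragment (a phage lambda PL derivative carrying tet operator sites) sits just upstream of the mRFP1 coding sequence, a monomeric red fluorescent protein that reports expression at the protein level. On the reverse strand, two lac operators lie a few hundred bases upstream of the tet promoter, consistent with a lac-repressible promoter reading in the opposite direction. The mSpinach element, an RNA aptamer that would report transcript levels directly through fluorescence on binding its fluorogen, is not picked up by the automated annotation, nor is the promoter itself. Their exact positions are therefore inferred rather than recorded.

No repressor genes are annotated on the plasmid. The suggested Z1-type host strains presumably supply LacI and TetR, so that each gene can be induced independently, for example with IPTG for the lac-controlled unit. The stated purpose is to examine how gene orientation affects transcription, as part of work on how compositional context shapes the behaviour of neighbouring genes in synthetic gene networks.
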