Addgene plasmid #127756: pEYmRD3A
Purpose: Research the effect of gene orientation of transcription
Depositing lab: Richard Murray. Depositing organization: California Institute of Technology. Publication: Biophysical Constraints Arising from Compositional Context in Synthetic Gene Networks. Yeung E, Dy AJ, Martin KB, Ng AH, Del Vecchio D, Beck JL, Collins JJ, Murray RM. Cell Syst. 2017 Jul 26;5(1):11-24.e12. doi: 10.1016/j.cels.2017.06.001. Epub 2017 Jul 19. PubMed 28734826.
Backbone
  Vector backbone: pBEST
  Vector type: Bacterial Expression, Synthetic Biology
Growth in bacteria
  Bacterial resistance: Ampicillin, 100 μg/mL
  Growth temperature: 37°C
  Growth strain: JM109
  Copy number: High Copy
Gene/Insert
  Gene/Insert name: mSpinach,RFP Divergent Orientation
  Species: Synthetic
  Cloning method: Unknown
Terms and licenses: Academic/Nonprofit Terms; Industry Terms: Not Available to Industry
Depositor comments: Cloning method: Golden Gate. Genbank Accession No. KX682222 . Can also use growth strains: DH5Z1 or MG1655Z1 . Please note that this plasmid may require a unique bacterial strain, so make sure to confirm that you can also obtain the appropriate growth strain. Please contact us or contact our distributors if you have any questions.
How to cite: pEYmRD3A was a gift from Richard Murray (Addgene plasmid # 127756 ; http://n2t.net/addgene:127756 ; RRID:Addgene_127756)
